Addgene plasmid #128468: S2_AscI_HA-gateway_Bsu36I
Purpose: destination vector with N-terminal HA tag
Depositing lab: Lindy Barrett. Depositing organization: Broad Institute. Publication: A multiplexed gRNA piggyBac transposon system facilitates efficient induction of CRISPRi and CRISPRa in human pluripotent stem cells. Hazelbaker DZ, Beccard A, Angelini G, Mazzucato P, Messana A, Lam D, Eggan K, Barrett LE. Sci Rep. 2020 Jan 20;10(1):635. doi: 10.1038/s41598-020-57500-1. PubMed 31959800.
Backbone
  Vector backbone: pUC57 Kan
  Backbone manufacturer: Genewiz
  Backbone size w/o insert (bp): 2579
  Vector type: Bacterial Expression
Growth in bacteria
  Bacterial resistance: Chloramphenicol and Kanamycin, 25 & 50 μg/mL
  Growth temperature: 30°C
  Growth strain: ccdB Survival
  Copy number: Low Copy
Gene/Insert
  Gene/Insert name: destination vector with N-terminal HA tag
  Species: Synthetic
  Cloning method: Restriction Enzyme; 5′ cloning site Unknown (unknown if destroyed)
Terms and licenses: Academic/Nonprofit Terms; Industry Terms: Not Available to Industry
How to cite: S2_AscI_HA-gateway_Bsu36I was a gift from Lindy Barrett (Addgene plasmid # 128468 ; http://n2t.net/addgene:128468 ; RRID:Addgene_128468)
