[The description below was written by a language model from this plasmid's Addgene catalogue record and pLannotate feature annotations shown in this document.]
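Description:
S2_AscI_HA-gateway_Bsu36I is a small (about 4.4 kb) Gateway destination plasmid built on the pUC57-Kan cloning backbone and catalogued as a bacterial vector carrying a synthetic insert. It replicates in E. coli from a ColE1/pUC-type origin and carries a kanamycin resistance gene (aph(3')-Ia) driven by the AmpR (bla) promoter. The catalogue lists it as low copy, although the annotated origin is the high-copy pUC type. Remnants of the pUC cloning region (lacZα fragment, lac promoter and operator, CAP site, a lacI fragment) flank the insert, along with bom and rop fragments.

The payload is a standard Gateway selection cassette bounded by attR1 and attR2, containing a chloramphenicol acetyltransferase gene with its own promoter, a ccdA fragment and the ccdB toxin gene. Because CcdB poisons DNA gyrase in ordinary strains, the plasmid has to be maintained in a ccdB-tolerant host under combined chloramphenicol and kanamycin selection. In an LR reaction with an attL entry clone, the cassette is replaced by the gene of interest, and loss of ccdB allows counter-selection for recombinants. Directly upstream of attR1 sits a short sequence annotated as a fragment of 3xHA, whose length is consistent with a single HA epitope, so a recombined open reading frame would acquire an N-terminal HA tag.

No eukaryotic promoter or terminator is annotated. The name suggests that the HA-Gateway module is flanked by AscI and Bsu36I sites so it can be moved by restriction cloning into another vector, though the record does not state this. The associated publication describes a piggyBac transposon system for multiplexed gRNA delivery and CRISPRi/CRISPRa in human pluripotent stem cells, suggesting this plasmid served as an intermediate building block.
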