Features (pLannotate 1.2.2; 18 found; start..end, strand, type, name):
    136..235     +  misc_feature   bom (fragment): basis of mobility region from pBR322
    241..398     -  CDS            lacZα (fragment): LacZα fragment of β-galactosidase; lacZ fragment
    478..504     +  CDS            3xHA (fragment): three tandem HA epitope tags
    505..629     +  protein_bind   attR1: mutant version of attR; recombination site for the Gateway® LR reaction LR Clonase™
    654..684     +  promoter       lac UV5 promoter: E. coli lac promoter with an "up" mutation
    709..737     +  promoter       cat promoter (fragment): promoter of the E. coli cat gene encoding chloramphenicol acetyltransferase
    738..1397    +  CDS            CmR: chloramphenicol acetyltransferase; cat; confers resistance to chloramphenicol
   1576..1734    +  CDS            ccdA (fragment): CCDA_ECO57 - Also known as H, letA. Experimental evidence at protein level: Swiss-Prot protein existence level 1. Antitoxin component of a type II toxin-antitoxin (TA) system which inhibits the post-segregational killing (PSK) of plasmid-free cells, also referred to as a plasmid addiction system. Binds to and blocks the activity of CcdB; will also remove bound CcdB protein from the CcdB-GyrA complex by forming a CcdA-CcdB complex, a process termed rejuvenation. Functions as a transcriptional corepressor for the ccdAB operon, repression also requires CcdB (By similarity). From Escherichia coli
   1739..2041    +  CDS            ccdB: CCDB_ECOLI - Also known as G, letB, letD. Experimental evidence at protein level: Swiss-Prot protein existence level 1. Toxic component of a type II toxin-antitoxin (TA) system, functioning in plasmid maintainence. Responsible for the post- segregational killing (PSK) of plasmid-free cells, also referred to as a plasmid addiction system. Half-life of over 2 hours. Cell killing by CcdB is accompanied by filamentation, defects in chromosome and plasmid segregation, defects in cell division, formation of anucleate cells, decreased DNA synthesis and plasmid loss. Interferes with the activity of DN
   2085..2209    -  protein_bind   attR2: mutant version of attR; recombination site for the Gateway® LR reaction LR Clonase™
   2283..2299    -  protein_bind   lac operator: The lac repressor binds to the lac operator to inhibit transcription in E. coli. This inhibition can be relieved by adding lactose or isopropyl-β-D-thiogalactopyranoside (IPTG). lac repressor encoded by lacI
   2307..2337    -  promoter       lac promoter: promoter for the E. coli lac operon
   2352..2373    -  protein_bind   CAP binding site: CAP binding activates transcription in the presence of cAMP. E. coli catabolite activator protein
   2386..2478    -  CDS            lacI (fragment): lac repressor; lacI; The lac repressor binds to the lac operator to inhibit transcription in E. coli. This inhibition can be relieved by adding lactose or isopropyl-β-D-thiogalactopyranoside (IPTG).
   2661..3249    -  rep_origin     ori: high-copy-number ColE1/pMB1/pBR322/pUC origin of replication
   3420..4235    -  CDS            KanR: aminoglycoside phosphotransferase; aph(3')-Ia; confers resistance to kanamycin in bacteria or G418 (Geneticin®) in eukaryotes
   4236..4340    -  promoter       AmpR promoter: bla
   4435..34      +  CDS            rop (fragment) (across the origin): Rop protein, which maintains plasmids at low copy number; rop
>Addgene plasmid #128468 | S2_AscI_HA-gateway_Bsu36I | addgene full sequence | sequence record 254526 | Addgene NGS Result
CGCGCGTTTCGGTGATGACGGTGAAAACCTCTGACACATGCAGCTCCCGGAGACGGTCACAGCTTGTCTG
TAAGCGGATGCCGGGAGCAGACAAGCCCGTCAGGGCGCGTCAGCGGGTGTTGGCGGGTGTCGGGGCTGGC
TTAACTATGCGGCATCAGAGCAGATTGTACTGAGAGTGCACCATATGCGGTGTGAAATACCGCACAGATG
CGTAAGGAGAAAATACCGCATCAGGCGCCATTCGCCATTCAGGCTGCGCAACTGTTGGGAAGGGCGATCG
GTGCGGGCCTCTTCGCTATTACGCCAGCTGGCGAAAGGGGGATGTGCTGCAAGGCGATTAAGTTGGGTAA
CGCCAGGGTTTTCCCAGTCACGACGTTGTAAAACGACGGCCAGTGAATTGACGCGTATTGGGATGGCGCG
CCTATCGAAATTCACTATAGGGAGACCCAAGCTGGCTAGTTAAGCTTCGCCACCATGTACCCATACGATG
TTCCAGATTACGCTACAAGTTTGTACAAAAAAGCTGAACGAGAAACGTAAAATGATATAAATATCAATAT
ATTAAATTAGATTTTGCATAAAAAACAGACTACATAATACTGTAAAACACAACATATCCAGTCACTATGG
CGGCCGCATTAGGCACCCCAGGCTTTACACTTTATGCTTCCGGCTCGTATAATGTGTGGATTTTGAGTTA
GGATCCGGCGAGATTTTCAGGAGCTAAGGAAGCTAAAATGGAGAAAAAAATCACTGGATATACCACCGTT
GATATATCCCAATGGCATCGTAAAGAACATTTTGAGGCATTTCAGTCAGTTGCTCAATGTACCTATAACC
AGACCGTTCAGCTGGATATTACGGCCTTTTTAAAGACCGTAAAGAAAAATAAGCACAAGTTTTATCCGGC
CTTTATTCACATTCTTGCCCGCCTGATGAATGCTCATCCGGAATTCCGTATGGCAATGAAAGACGGTGAG
CTGGTGATATGGGATAGTGTTCACCCTTGTTACACCGTTTTCCATGAGCAAACTGAAACGTTTTCATCGC
TCTGGAGTGAATACCACGACGATTTCCGGCAGTTTCTACACATATATTCGCAAGATGTGGCGTGTTACGG
TGAAAACCTGGCCTATTTCCCTAAAGGGTTTATTGAGAATATGTTTTTCGTCTCAGCCAATCCCTGGGTG
AGTTTCACCAGTTTTGATTTAAACGTGGCCAATATGGACAACTTCTTCGCCCCCGTTTTCACCATGGGCA
AATATTATACGCAAGGCGACAAGGTGCTGATGCCGCTGGCGATTCAGGTTCATCATGCCGTCTGTGATGG
CTTCCATGTCGGCAGAATGCTTAATGAATTACAACAGTACTGCGATGAGTGGCAGGGCGGGGCGTAAACG
CGTGGATCCGGCTTACTAAAAGCCAGATAACAGTATGCGTATTTGCGCGCTGATTTTTGCGGTATAAGAA
TATATACTGATATGTATACCCGAAGTATGTCAAAAAGAGGTGTGCTATGAAGCAGCGTATTACAGTGACA
GTTGACAGCGACAGCTATCAGTTGCTCAAGGCATATATGATGTCAATATCTCCGGTCTGGTAAGCACAAC
CATGCAGAATGAAGCCCGTCGTCTGCGTGCCGAACGCTGGAAAGCGGAAAATCAGGAAGGGATGGCTGAG
GTCGCCCGGTTTATTGAAATGAACGGCTCTTTTGCTGACGAGAACAGGGACTGGTGAAATGCAGTTTAAG
GTTTACACCTATAAAAGAGAGAGCCGTTATCGTCTGTTTGTGGATGTACAGAGTGATATTATTGACACGC
CCGGGCGACGGATGGTGATCCCCCTGGCCAGTGCACGTCTGCTGTCAGATAAAGTCTCCCGTGAACTTTA
CCCGGTGGTGCATATCGGGGATGAAAGCTGGCGCATGATGACCACCGATATGGCCAGTGTGCCGGTCTCC
GTTATCGGGGAAGAAGTGGCTGATCTCAGCCACCGCGAAAATGACATCAAAAACGCCATTAACCTGATGT
TCTGGGGAATATAAATGTCAGGCTCCGTTATACACAGCCAGTCTGCAGGTCGACCATAGTGACTGGATAT
GTTGTGTTTTACAGTATTATGTAGTCTGTTTTTTATGCAAAATCTAATTTAATATATTGATATTTATATC
ATTTTACGTTTCTCGTTCAGCTTTCTTGTACAAAGTGGTAGTAATGACCTTAGGATCCCAATGGCGCGCC
GAGCTTGGCTCGAGCATGGTCATAGCTGTTTCCTGTGTGAAATTGTTATCCGCTCACAATTCCACACAAC
ATACGAGCCGGAAGCATAAAGTGTAAAGCCTGGGGTGCCTAATGAGTGAGCTAACTCACATTAATTGCGT
TGCGCTCACTGCCCGCTTTCCAGTCGGGAAACCTGTCGTGCCAGCTGCATTAATGAATCGGCCAACGCGC
GGGGAGAGGCGGTTTGCGTATTGGGCGCTCTTCCGCTTCCTCGCTCACTGACTCGCTGCGCTCGGTCGTT
CGGCTGCGGCGAGCGGTATCAGCTCACTCAAAGGCGGTAATACGGTTATCCACAGAATCAGGGGATAACG
CAGGAAAGAACATGTGAGCAAAAGGCCAGCAAAAGGCCAGGAACCGTAAAAAGGCCGCGTTGCTGGCGTT
TTTCCATAGGCTCCGCCCCCCTGACGAGCATCACAAAAATCGACGCTCAAGTCAGAGGTGGCGAAACCCG
ACAGGACTATAAAGATACCAGGCGTTTCCCCCTGGAAGCTCCCTCGTGCGCTCTCCTGTTCCGACCCTGC
CGCTTACCGGATACCTGTCCGCCTTTCTCCCTTCGGGAAGCGTGGCGCTTTCTCATAGCTCACGCTGTAG
GTATCTCAGTTCGGTGTAGGTCGTTCGCTCCAAGCTGGGCTGTGTGCACGAACCCCCCGTTCAGCCCGAC
CGCTGCGCCTTATCCGGTAACTATCGTCTTGAGTCCAACCCGGTAAGACACGACTTATCGCCACTGGCAG
CAGCCACTGGTAACAGGATTAGCAGAGCGAGGTATGTAGGCGGTGCTACAGAGTTCTTGAAGTGGTGGCC
TAACTACGGCTACACTAGAAGAACAGTATTTGGTATCTGCGCTCTGCTGAAGCCAGTTACCTTCGGAAAA
AGAGTTGGTAGCTCTTGATCCGGCAAACAAACCACCGCTGGTAGCGGTGGTTTTTTTGTTTGCAAGCAGC
AGATTACGCGCAGAAAAAAAGGATCTCAAGAAGATCCTTTGATCTTTTCTACGGGGTCTGACGCTCAGTG
GAACGAAAACTCACGTTAAGGGATTTTGGTCATGAGATTATCAAAAAGGATCTTCACCTAGATCCTTTTA
AATTAAAAATGAAGTTTTAAATCAATCTAAAGTATATATGAGTAAACTTGGTCTGACAGTTAGAAAAACT
CATCGAGCATCAAATGAAACTGCAATTTATTCATATCAGGATTATCAATACCATATTTTTGAAAAAGCCG
TTTCTGTAATGAAGGAGAAAACTCACCGAGGCAGTTCCATAGGATGGCAAGATCCTGGTATCGGTCTGCG
ATTCCGACTCGTCCAACATCAATACAACCTATTAATTTCCCCTCGTCAAAAATAAGGTTATCAAGTGAGA
AATCACCATGAGTGACGACTGAATCCGGTGAGAATGGCAAAAGTTTATGCATTTCTTTCCAGACTTGTTC
AACAGGCCAGCCATTACGCTCGTCATCAAAATCACTCGCATCAACCAAACCGTTATTCATTCGTGATTGC
GCCTGAGCGAGACGAAATACGCGATCGCTGTTAAAAGGACAATTACAAACAGGAATCGAATGCAACCGGC
GCAGGAACACTGCCAGCGCATCAACAATATTTTCACCTGAATCAGGATATTCTTCTAATACCTGGAATGC
TGTTTTCCCAGGGATCGCAGTGGTGAGTAACCATGCATCATCAGGAGTACGGATAAAATGCTTGATGGTC
GGAAGAGGCATAAATTCCGTCAGCCAGTTTAGTCTGACCATCTCATCTGTAACATCATTGGCAACGCTAC
CTTTGCCATGTTTCAGAAACAACTCTGGCGCATCGGGCTTCCCATACAATCGATAGATTGTCGCACCTGA
TTGCCCGACATTATCGCGAGCCCATTTATACCCATATAAATCAGCATCCATGTTGGAATTTAATCGCGGC
CTAGAGCAAGACGTTTCCCGTTGAATATGGCTCATACTCTTCCTTTTTCAATATTATTGAAGCATTTATC
AGGGTTATTGTCTCATGAGCGGATACATATTTGAATGTATTTAGAAAAATAAACAAATAGGGGTTCCGCG
CACATTTCCCCGAAAAGTGCCACCTGACGTCTAAGAAACCATTATTATCATGACATTAACCTATAAAAAT
AGGCGTATCACGAGGCCCTTTCGTCT
