>Addgene plasmid #128468 | S2_AscI_HA-gateway_Bsu36I | depositor partial sequence | sequence record 246237 | partial sequence
GGCGCGCCTATCGAAATTCACTATAGGGAGACCCAAGCTGGCTAGTTAAGCTTCGCCACCATGTACCCAT
ACGATGTTCCAGATTACGCTACAAGTTTGTACAAAAAAGCTGAACGAGAAACGTAAAATGATATAAATAT
CAATATATTAAATTAGATTTTGCATAAAAAACAGACTACATAATACTGTAAAACACAACATATCCAGTCA
CTATGGCGGCCGCATTAGGCACCCCAGGCTTTACACTTTATGCTTCCGGCTCGTATAATGTGTGGATTTT
GAGTTAGGATCCGGCGAGATTTTCAGGAGCTAAGGAAGCTAAAATGGAGAAAAAAATCACTGGATATACC
ACCGTTGATATATCCCAATGGCATCGTAAAGAACATTTTGAGGCATTTCAGTCAGTTGCTCAATGTACCT
ATAACCAGACCGTTCAGCTGGATATTACGGCCTTTTTAAAGACCGTAAAGAAAAATAAGCACAAGTTTTA
TCCGGCCTTTATTCACATTCTTGCCCGCCTGATGAATGCTCATCCGGAATTCCGTATGGCAATGAAAGAC
GGTGAGCTGGTGATATGGGATAGTGTTCACCCTTGTTACACCGTTTTCCATGAGCAAACTGAAACGTTTT
CATCGCTCTGGAGTGAATACCACGACGATTTCCGGCAGTTTCTACACATATATTCGCAAGATGTGGCGTG
TTACGGTGAAAACCTGGCCTATTTCCCTAAAGGGTTTATTGAGAATATGTTTTTCGTCTCAGCCAATCCC
TGGGTGAGTTTCACCAGTTTTGATTTAAACGTGGCCAATATGGACAACTTCTTCGCCCCCGTTTTCACCA
TGGGCAAATATTATACGCAAGGCGACAAGGTGCTGATGCCGCTGGCGATTCAGGTTCATCATGCCGTCTG
TGATGGCTTCCATGTCGGCAGAATGCTTAATGAATTACAACAGTACTGCGATGAGTGGCAGGGCGGGGCG
TAAACGCGTGGATCCGGCTTACTAAAAGCCAGATAACAGTATGCGTATTTGCGCGCTGATTTTTGCGGTA
TAAGAATATATACTGATATGTATACCCGAAGTATGTCAAAAAGAGGTGTGCTATGAAGCAGCGTATTACA
GTGACAGTTGACAGCGACAGCTATCAGTTGCTCAAGGCATATATGATGTCAATATCTCCGGTCTGGTAAG
CACAACCATGCAGAATGAAGCCCGTCGTCTGCGTGCCGAACGCTGGAAAGCGGAAAATCAGGAAGGGATG
GCTGAGGTCGCCCGGTTTATTGAAATGAACGGCTCTTTTGCTGACGAGAACAGGGACTGGTGAAATGCAG
TTTAAGGTTTACACCTATAAAAGAGAGAGCCGTTATCGTCTGTTTGTGGATGTACAGAGTGATATTATTG
ACACGCCCGGGCGACGGATGGTGATCCCCCTGGCCAGTGCACGTCTGCTGTCAGATAAAGTCTCCCGTGA
ACTTTACCCGGTGGTGCATATCGGGGATGAAAGCTGGCGCATGATGACCACCGATATGGCCAGTGTGCCG
GTCTCCGTTATCGGGGAAGAAGTGGCTGATCTCAGCCACCGCGAAAATGACATCAAAAACGCCATTAACC
TGATGTTCTGGGGAATATAAATGTCAGGCTCCGTTATACACAGCCAGTCTGCAGGTCGACCATAGTGACT
GGATATGTTGTGTTTTACAGTATTATGTAGTCTGTTTTTTATGCAAAATCTAATTTAATATATTGATATT
TATATCATTTTACGTTTCTCGTTCAGCTTTCTTGTACAAAGTGGTAGTAATGACCTTAGG
